Addgene plasmid #86298: PX458_KDM1A_2
Purpose: Encodes gRNA for 3' target of human KDM1A
Depositing lab: Eric Mendenhall & Richard M. Myers. Publication: CETCh-seq: CRISPR epitope tagging ChIP-seq of DNA-binding proteins. Savic D, Partridge EC, Newberry KM, Smith SB, Meadows SK, Roberts BS, Mackiewicz M, Mendenhall EM, Myers RM. Genome Res. 2015 Sep 9. 10.1101/gr.193540.115 PubMed 26355004.
Backbone
  Vector backbone: PX458
  Vector type: CRISPR
Growth in bacteria
  Bacterial resistance: Ampicillin, 100 μg/mL
  Growth temperature: 37°C
  Growth strain: DH5alpha
  Copy number: High Copy
Gene/Insert
  Gene/Insert name: gRNA against KDM1A
  gRNA/shRNA sequence: GTGTGAGACAGATGCATTCTA
  Species: H. sapiens (human)
  Entrez Gene: KDM1A (a.k.a. AIMAH3, AOF2, BHC110, CPRF, KDM1, LSD1)
  Cloning method: Gibson Cloning
  Sequencing primers: 5′ pBR322ori-F
Terms and licenses: Academic/Nonprofit Terms; Industry Terms: Not Available to Industry
Depositor comments: Note: This plasmid is part of the Mendenhall and Meyers CRISPR-based Tagging system to add a tag (currently using FLAG) to endogenous proteins. Please see https://www.addgene.org/crispr/tagging/ for more details.
How to cite: PX458_KDM1A_2 was a gift from Eric Mendenhall & Richard M. Myers (Addgene plasmid # 86298 ; http://n2t.net/addgene:86298 ; RRID:Addgene_86298)
