[The description below was written by a language model from this plasmid's Addgene catalogue record and pLannotate feature annotations shown in this document.]
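Description:
PX458_KDM1A_2 is a mammalian CRISPR/Cas9 expression plasmid built on the PX458 backbone, carrying a single guide RNA directed at the 3′ end of the human KDM1A gene (also known as LSD1). It is propagated in E. coli as a high-copy plasmid through a ColE1/pUC-type origin and selected with ampicillin via the β-lactamase gene. An M13/f1-type phage origin and a single AAV2 ITR annotation are also present as backbone remnants, along with short pBR322-derived fragments (bom, rop) that are unlikely to be functional.

The plasmid holds two expression units. A human U6 RNA polymerase III promoter drives the guide, which was inserted by Gibson cloning immediately upstream of the Streptococcus pyogenes gRNA scaffold; a second, partial scaffold annotation follows the first. Downstream, a hybrid promoter made of the CMV enhancer, the chicken β-actin promoter and a hybrid intron drives S. pyogenes Cas9. The annotation tool splits Cas9 into N- and C-terminal portions, but these are contiguous and represent one full-length open reading frame, fused to a nucleoplasmin nuclear localization signal. EGFP follows in the same transcription unit and is terminated by a bGH polyadenylation signal. The linker between Cas9 and EGFP is not annotated in the table. EGFP fluorescence allows transfected cells to be identified or sorted.

According to the record, the plasmid is part of a CRISPR-based endogenous tagging system. In this system, cutting near the 3′ end of a gene's coding region enables insertion of an epitope tag (currently FLAG), so that the native protein can be studied, for example by ChIP-seq. The "_2" in the name suggests it is one of several guides for this locus. The donor template for tagging is not part of this plasmid.
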