Features (pLannotate 1.2.2; 19 found; start..end, strand, type, name):
     17..257     +  promoter       U6 promoter: RNA polymerase III promoter for human U6 snRNA
    287..362     +  misc_RNA       gRNA scaffold: guide RNA scaffold for the Streptococcus pyogenes CRISPR/Cas9 system
    369..412     +  misc_RNA       gRNA scaffold (fragment): guide RNA scaffold for the Streptococcus pyogenes CRISPR/Cas9 system
    459..744     +  enhancer       CMV enhancer: human cytomegalovirus immediate early enhancer; contains an 18-bp deletion relative to the standard CMV enhancer
    746..1023    +  promoter       chicken β-actin promoter: No description available
   1024..1252    +  intron         hybrid intron: hybrid between chicken β-actin (CBA) and minute virus of mice (MMV) introns (Gray et al., 2011)
   1390..2991    +  CDS            Cas9(N): N-terminal portion of Streptococcus pyogenes Cas9 (Zetsche et al., 2015)
   2992..5490    +  CDS            Cas9(C): C-terminal portion of Streptococcus pyogenes Cas9 (Zetsche et al., 2015)
   5491..5538    +  CDS            nucleoplasmin NLS: bipartite nuclear localization signal from nucleoplasmin
   5608..6321    +  CDS            EGFP: EGFP is a basic (constitutively fluorescent) green fluorescent protein published in 1996, derived from Aequorea victoria. It is reported to be a rapidly-maturing weak dimer with moderate acid sensitivity.
   6355..6466    +  polyA_signal   bGH poly(A) signal: bovine growth hormone polyadenylation signal
   6571..6711    +  repeat_region  AAV2 ITR: inverted terminal repeat of adeno-associated virus serotype 2 inverted
   6716..6767    -  misc_feature   bom (fragment): basis of mobility region from pBR322
   6786..7166    +  rep_origin     M13 ori (sequence partly withheld): M13 bacteriophage origin of replication; arrow indicates direction of (+) strand synthesis
   7242..7291    -  misc_feature   bom (fragment): basis of mobility region from pBR322
   7393..7428    -  CDS            rop (fragment): Rop protein, which maintains plasmids at low copy number; rop
   7523..7627    +  promoter       AmpR promoter: bla
   7628..8488    +  CDS            AmpR: β-lactamase; bla; confers resistance to ampicillin, carbenicillin, and related antibiotics
   8659..9247    +  rep_origin     ori: high-copy-number ColE1/pMB1/pBR322/pUC origin of replication
>Addgene plasmid #86298 | PX458_KDM1A_2 | depositor full sequence | sequence record 168179 | Full Sequence
TTTTGCTCACATGTNNGAGGGCCTATTTCCCATGATTCCTTCATATTTGCATATACGATACAAGGCTGTT
AGAGAGATAATTGGAATTAATTTGACTGTAAACACAAAGATATTAGTACAAAATACGTGACGTAGAAAGT
AATAATTTCTTGGGTAGTTTGCAGTTTTAAAATTATGTTTTAAAATGGACTATCATATGCTTACCGTAAC
TTGAAAGTATTTCGATTTCTTGGCTTTATATATCTTGTGGAAAGGACGAAACACCGTGTGAGACAGATGC
ATTCTAGTTTTAGAGCTAGAAATAGCAAGTTAAAATAAGGCTAGTCCGTTATCAACTTGAAAAAGTGGCA
CCGAGTCGGTGCTTTTTTGTTTTAGAGCTAGAAATAGCAAGTTAAAATAAGGCTAGTCCGTTTTTAGCGC
GTGCGCCAATTCTGCAGACAAATGGCTCTAGAGGTACCCGTTACATAACTTACGGTAAATGGCCCGCCTG
GCTGACCGCCCAACGACCCCCGCCCATTGACGTCAATAGTAACGCCAATAGGGACTTTCCATTGACGTCA
ATGGGTGGAGTATTTACGGTAAACTGCCCACTTGGCAGTACATCAAGTGTATCATATGCCAAGTACGCCC
CCTATTGACGTCAATGACGGTAAATGGCCCGCCTGGCATTGTGCCCAGTACATGACCTTATGGGACTTTC
CTACTTGGCAGTACATCTACGTATTAGTCATCGCTATTACCATGGTCGAGGTGAGCCCCACGTTCTGCTT
CACTCTCCCCATCTCCCCCCCCTCCCCACCCCCAATTTTGTATTTATTTATTTTTTAATTATTTTGTGCA
GCGATGGGGGCGGGGGGGGGGGGGGGGCGCGCGCCAGGCGGGGCGGGGCGGGGCGAGGGGCGGGGCGGGG
CGAGGCGGAGAGGTGCGGCGGCAGCCAATCAGAGCGGCGCGCTCCGAAAGTTTCCTTTTATGGCGAGGCG
GCGGCGGCGGCGGCCCTATAAAAAGCGAAGCGCGCGGCGGGCGGGAGTCGCTGCGACGCTGCCTTCGCCC
CGTGCCCCGCTCCGCCGCCGCCTCGCGCCGCCCGCCCCGGCTCTGACTGACCGCGTTACTCCCACAGGTG
AGCGGGCGGGACGGCCCTTCTCCTCCGGGCTGTAATTAGCTGAGCAAGAGGTAAGGGTTTAAGGGATGGT
TGGTTGGTGGGGTATTAATGTTTAATTACCTGGAGCACCTGCCTGAAATCACTTTTTTTCAGGTTGGACC
GGTGCCACCATGGACTATAAGGACCACGACGGAGACTACAAGGATCATGATATTGATTACAAAGACGATG
ACGATAAGATGGCCCCAAAGAAGAAGCGGAAGGTCGGTATCCACGGAGTCCCAGCAGCCGACAAGAAGTA
CAGCATCGGCCTGGACATCGGCACCAACTCTGTGGGCTGGGCCGTGATCACCGACGAGTACAAGGTGCCC
AGCAAGAAATTCAAGGTGCTGGGCAACACCGACCGGCACAGCATCAAGAAGAACCTGATCGGAGCCCTGC
TGTTCGACAGCGGCGAAACAGCCGAGGCCACCCGGCTGAAGAGAACCGCCAGAAGAAGATACACCAGACG
GAAGAACCGGATCTGCTATCTGCAAGAGATCTTCAGCAACGAGATGGCCAAGGTGGACGACAGCTTCTTC
CACAGACTGGAAGAGTCCTTCCTGGTGGAAGAGGATAAGAAGCACGAGCGGCACCCCATCTTCGGCAACA
TCGTGGACGAGGTGGCCTACCACGAGAAGTACCCCACCATCTACCACCTGAGAAAGAAACTGGTGGACAG
CACCGACAAGGCCGACCTGCGGCTGATCTATCTGGCCCTGGCCCACATGATCAAGTTCCGGGGCCACTTC
CTGATCGAGGGCGACCTGAACCCCGACAACAGCGACGTGGACAAGCTGTTCATCCAGCTGGTGCAGACCT
ACAACCAGCTGTTCGAGGAAAACCCCATCAACGCCAGCGGCGTGGACGCCAAGGCCATCCTGTCTGCCAG
ACTGAGCAAGAGCAGACGGCTGGAAAATCTGATCGCCCAGCTGCCCGGCGAGAAGAAGAATGGCCTGTTC
GGAAACCTGATTGCCCTGAGCCTGGGCCTGACCCCCAACTTCAAGAGCAACTTCGACCTGGCCGAGGATG
CCAAACTGCAGCTGAGCAAGGACACCTACGACGACGACCTGGACAACCTGCTGGCCCAGATCGGCGACCA
GTACGCCGACCTGTTTCTGGCCGCCAAGAACCTGTCCGACGCCATCCTGCTGAGCGACATCCTGAGAGTG
AACACCGAGATCACCAAGGCCCCCCTGAGCGCCTCTATGATCAAGAGATACGACGAGCACCACCAGGACC
TGACCCTGCTGAAAGCTCTCGTGCGGCAGCAGCTGCCTGAGAAGTACAAAGAGATTTTCTTCGACCAGAG
CAAGAACGGCTACGCCGGCTACATTGACGGCGGAGCCAGCCAGGAAGAGTTCTACAAGTTCATCAAGCCC
ATCCTGGAAAAGATGGACGGCACCGAGGAACTGCTCGTGAAGCTGAACAGAGAGGACCTGCTGCGGAAGC
AGCGGACCTTCGACAACGGCAGCATCCCCCACCAGATCCACCTGGGAGAGCTGCACGCCATTCTGCGGCG
GCAGGAAGATTTTTACCCATTCCTGAAGGACAACCGGGAAAAGATCGAGAAGATCCTGACCTTCCGCATC
CCCTACTACGTGGGCCCTCTGGCCAGGGGAAACAGCAGATTCGCCTGGATGACCAGAAAGAGCGAGGAAA
CCATCACCCCCTGGAACTTCGAGGAAGTGGTGGACAAGGGCGCTTCCGCCCAGAGCTTCATCGAGCGGAT
GACCAACTTCGATAAGAACCTGCCCAACGAGAAGGTGCTGCCCAAGCACAGCCTGCTGTACGAGTACTTC
ACCGTGTATAACGAGCTGACCAAAGTGAAATACGTGACCGAGGGAATGAGAAAGCCCGCCTTCCTGAGCG
GCGAGCAGAAAAAGGCCATCGTGGACCTGCTGTTCAAGACCAACCGGAAAGTGACCGTGAAGCAGCTGAA
AGAGGACTACTTCAAGAAAATCGAGTGCTTCGACTCCGTGGAAATCTCCGGCGTGGAAGATCGGTTCAAC
GCCTCCCTGGGCACATACCACGATCTGCTGAAAATTATCAAGGACAAGGACTTCCTGGACAATGAGGAAA
ACGAGGACATTCTGGAAGATATCGTGCTGACCCTGACACTGTTTGAGGACAGAGAGATGATCGAGGAACG
GCTGAAAACCTATGCCCACCTGTTCGACGACAAAGTGATGAAGCAGCTGAAGCGGCGGAGATACACCGGC
TGGGGCAGGCTGAGCCGGAAGCTGATCAACGGCATCCGGGACAAGCAGTCCGGCAAGACAATCCTGGATT
TCCTGAAGTCCGACGGCTTCGCCAACAGAAACTTCATGCAGCTGATCCACGACGACAGCCTGACCTTTAA
AGAGGACATCCAGAAAGCCCAGGTGTCCGGCCAGGGCGATAGCCTGCACGAGCACATTGCCAATCTGGCC
GGCAGCCCCGCCATTAAGAAGGGCATCCTGCAGACAGTGAAGGTGGTGGACGAGCTCGTGAAAGTGATGG
GCCGGCACAAGCCCGAGAACATCGTGATCGAAATGGCCAGAGAGAACCAGACCACCCAGAAGGGACAGAA
GAACAGCCGCGAGAGAATGAAGCGGATCGAAGAGGGCATCAAAGAGCTGGGCAGCCAGATCCTGAAAGAA
CACCCCGTGGAAAACACCCAGCTGCAGAACGAGAAGCTGTACCTGTACTACCTGCAGAATGGGCGGGATA
TGTACGTGGACCAGGAACTGGACATCAACCGGCTGTCCGACTACGATGTGGACCATATCGTGCCTCAGAG
CTTTCTGAAGGACGACTCCATCGACAACAAGGTGCTGACCAGAAGCGACAAGAACCGGGGCAAGAGCGAC
AACGTGCCCTCCGAAGAGGTCGTGAAGAAGATGAAGAACTACTGGCGGCAGCTGCTGAACGCCAAGCTGA
TTACCCAGAGAAAGTTCGACAATCTGACCAAGGCCGAGAGAGGCGGCCTGAGCGAACTGGATAAGGCCGG
CTTCATCAAGAGACAGCTGGTGGAAACCCGGCAGATCACAAAGCACGTGGCACAGATCCTGGACTCCCGG
ATGAACACTAAGTACGACGAGAATGACAAGCTGATCCGGGAAGTGAAAGTGATCACCCTGAAGTCCAAGC
TGGTGTCCGATTTCCGGAAGGATTTCCAGTTTTACAAAGTGCGCGAGATCAACAACTACCACCACGCCCA
CGACGCCTACCTGAACGCCGTCGTGGGAACCGCCCTGATCAAAAAGTACCCTAAGCTGGAAAGCGAGTTC
GTGTACGGCGACTACAAGGTGTACGACGTGCGGAAGATGATCGCCAAGAGCGAGCAGGAAATCGGCAAGG
CTACCGCCAAGTACTTCTTCTACAGCAACATCATGAACTTTTTCAAGACCGAGATTACCCTGGCCAACGG
CGAGATCCGGAAGCGGCCTCTGATCGAGACAAACGGCGAAACCGGGGAGATCGTGTGGGATAAGGGCCGG
GATTTTGCCACCGTGCGGAAAGTGCTGAGCATGCCCCAAGTGAATATCGTGAAAAAGACCGAGGTGCAGA
CAGGCGGCTTCAGCAAAGAGTCTATCCTGCCCAAGAGGAACAGCGATAAGCTGATCGCCAGAAAGAAGGA
CTGGGACCCTAAGAAGTACGGCGGCTTCGACAGCCCCACCGTGGCCTATTCTGTGCTGGTGGTGGCCAAA
GTGGAAAAGGGCAAGTCCAAGAAACTGAAGAGTGTGAAAGAGCTGCTGGGGATCACCATCATGGAAAGAA
GCAGCTTCGAGAAGAATCCCATCGACTTTCTGGAAGCCAAGGGCTACAAAGAAGTGAAAAAGGACCTGAT
CATCAAGCTGCCTAAGTACTCCCTGTTCGAGCTGGAAAACGGCCGGAAGAGAATGCTGGCCTCTGCCGGC
GAACTGCAGAAGGGAAACGAACTGGCCCTGCCCTCCAAATATGTGAACTTCCTGTACCTGGCCAGCCACT
ATGAGAAGCTGAAGGGCTCCCCCGAGGATAATGAGCAGAAACAGCTGTTTGTGGAACAGCACAAGCACTA
CCTGGACGAGATCATCGAGCAGATCAGCGAGTTCTCCAAGAGAGTGATCCTGGCCGACGCTAATCTGGAC
AAAGTGCTGTCCGCCTACAACAAGCACCGGGATAAGCCCATCAGAGAGCAGGCCGAGAATATCATCCACC
TGTTTACCCTGACCAATCTGGGAGCCCCTGCCGCCTTCAAGTACTTTGACACCACCATCGACCGGAAGAG
GTACACCAGCACCAAAGAGGTGCTGGACGCCACCCTGATCCACCAGAGCATCACCGGCCTGTACGAGACA
CGGATCGACCTGTCTCAGCTGGGAGGCGACAAAAGGCCGGCGGCCACGAAAAAGGCCGGCCAGGCAAAAA
AGAAAAAGGAATTCGGCAGTGGAGAGGGCAGAGGAAGTCTGCTAACATGCGGTGACGTCGAGGAGAATCC
TGGCCCAGTGAGCAAGGGCGAGGAGCTGTTCACCGGGGTGGTGCCCATCCTGGTCGAGCTGGACGGCGAC
GTAAACGGCCACAAGTTCAGCGTGTCCGGCGAGGGCGAGGGCGATGCCACCTACGGCAAGCTGACCCTGA
AGTTCATCTGCACCACCGGCAAGCTGCCCGTGCCCTGGCCCACCCTCGTGACCACCCTGACCTACGGCGT
GCAGTGCTTCAGCCGCTACCCCGACCACATGAAGCAGCACGACTTCTTCAAGTCCGCCATGCCCGAAGGC
TACGTCCAGGAGCGCACCATCTTCTTCAAGGACGACGGCAACTACAAGACCCGCGCCGAGGTGAAGTTCG
AGGGCGACACCCTGGTGAACCGCATCGAGCTGAAGGGCATCGACTTCAAGGAGGACGGCAACATCCTGGG
GCACAAGCTGGAGTACAACTACAACAGCCACAACGTCTATATCATGGCCGACAAGCAGAAGAACGGCATC
AAGGTGAACTTCAAGATCCGCCACAACATCGAGGACGGCAGCGTGCAGCTCGCCGACCACTACCAGCAGA
ACACCCCCATCGGCGACGGCCCCGTGCTGCTGCCCGACAACCACTACCTGAGCACCCAGTCCGCCCTGAG
CAAAGACCCCAACGAGAAGCGCGATCACATGGTCCTGCTGGAGTTCGTGACCGCCGCCGGGATCACTCTC
GGCATGGACGAGCTGTACAAGGAATTCTAACTAGAGCTCGCTGATCAGCCTCGACTGTGCCTTCTAGTTG
CCAGCCATCTGTTGTTTGCCCCTCCCCCGTGCCTTCCTTGACCCTGGAAGGTGCCACTCCCACTGTCCTT
TCCTAATAAAATGAGGAAATTGCATCGCATTGTCTGAGTAGGTGTCATTCTATTCTGGGGGGTGGGGTGG
GGCAGGACAGCAAGGGGGAGGATTGGGAAGAGAATAGCAGGCATGCTGGGGAGCGGCCGCAGGAACCCCT
AGTGATGGAGTTGGCCACTCCCTCTCTGCGCGCTCGCTCGCTCACTGAGGCCGGGCGACCAAAGGTCGCC
CGACGCCCGGGCTTTGCCCGGGCGGCCTCAGTGAGCGAGCGAGCGCGCAGCTGCCTGCAGGGGCGCCTGA
TGCGGTATTTTCTCCTTACGCATCTGTGCGGTATTTCACACCGCATA
[142 nt withheld, positions 6768-6909]
C
[141 nt withheld, positions 6911-7051]
CCTTTGACGTTGGAGTCCACGTTCTTT
[37 nt withheld, positions 7079-7115]
ACCCTATCTCGGGCTATTCTTTTGATTTATAAGGGATTTTGCCGATTTCGGCCTATTGGTTAAAAAATGA
GCTGATTTAACAAAAATTTAACGCGAATTTTAACAAAATATTAACGTTTACAATTTTATGGTGCACTCTC
AGTACAATCTGCTCTGATGCCGCATAGTTAAGCCAGCCCCGACACCCGCCAACACCCGCTGACGCGCCCT
GACGGGCTTGTCTGCTCCCGGCATCCGCTTACAGACAAGCTGTGACCGTCTCCGGGAGCTGCATGTGTCA
GAGGTTTTCACCGTCATCACCGAAACGCGCGAGACGAAAGGGCCTCGTGATACGCCTATTTTTATAGGTT
AATGTCATGATAATAATGGTTTCTTAGACGTCAGGTGGCACTTTTCGGGGAAATGTGCGCGGAACCCCTA
TTTGTTTATTTTTCTAAATACATTCAAATATGTATCCGCTCATGAGACAATAACCCTGATAAATGCTTCA
ATAATATTGAAAAAGGAAGAGTATGAGTATTCAACATTTCCGTGTCGCCCTTATTCCCTTTTTTGCGGCA
TTTTGCCTTCCTGTTTTTGCTCACCCAGAAACGCTGGTGAAAGTAAAAGATGCTGAAGATCAGTTGGGTG
CACGAGTGGGTTACATCGAACTGGATCTCAACAGCGGTAAGATCCTTGAGAGTTTTCGCCCCGAAGAACG
TTTTCCAATGATGAGCACTTTTAAAGTTCTGCTATGTGGCGCGGTATTATCCCGTATTGACGCCGGGCAA
GAGCAACTCGGTCGCCGCATACACTATTCTCAGAATGACTTGGTTGAGTACTCACCAGTCACAGAAAAGC
ATCTTACGGATGGCATGACAGTAAGAGAATTATGCAGTGCTGCCATAACCATGAGTGATAACACTGCGGC
CAACTTACTTCTGACAACGATCGGAGGACCGAAGGAGCTAACCGCTTTTTTGCACAACATGGGGGATCAT
GTAACTCGCCTTGATCGTTGGGAACCGGAGCTGAATGAAGCCATACCAAACGACGAGCGTGACACCACGA
TGCCTGTAGCAATGGCAACAACGTTGCGCAAACTATTAACTGGCGAACTACTTACTCTAGCTTCCCGGCA
ACAATTAATAGACTGGATGGAGGCGGATAAAGTTGCAGGACCACTTCTGCGCTCGGCCCTTCCGGCTGGC
TGGTTTATTGCTGATAAATCTGGAGCCGGTGAGCGTGGAAGCCGCGGTATCATTGCAGCACTGGGGCCAG
ATGGTAAGCCCTCCCGTATCGTAGTTATCTACACGACGGGGAGTCAGGCAACTATGGATGAACGAAATAG
ACAGATCGCTGAGATAGGTGCCTCACTGATTAAGCATTGGTAACTGTCAGACCAAGTTTACTCATATATA
CTTTAGATTGATTTAAAACTTCATTTTTAATTTAAAAGGATCTAGGTGAAGATCCTTTTTGATAATCTCA
TGACCAAAATCCCTTAACGTGAGTTTTCGTTCCACTGAGCGTCAGACCCCGTAGAAAAGATCAAAGGATC
TTCTTGAGATCCTTTTTTTCTGCGCGTAATCTGCTGCTTGCAAACAAAAAAACCACCGCTACCAGCGGTG
GTTTGTTTGCCGGATCAAGAGCTACCAACTCTTTTTCCGAAGGTAACTGGCTTCAGCAGAGCGCAGATAC
CAAATACTGTCCTTCTAGTGTAGCCGTAGTTAGGCCACCACTTCAAGAACTCTGTAGCACCGCCTACATA
CCTCGCTCTGCTAATCCTGTTACCAGTGGCTGCTGCCAGTGGCGATAAGTCGTGTCTTACCGGGTTGGAC
TCAAGACGATAGTTACCGGATAAGGCGCAGCGGTCGGGCTGAACGGGGGGTTCGTGCACACAGCCCAGCT
TGGAGCGAACGACCTACACCGAACTGAGATACCTACAGCGTGAGCTATGAGAAAGCGCCACGCTTCCCGA
AGGGAGAAAGGCGGACAGGTATCCGGTAAGCGGCAGGGTCGGAACAGGAGAGCGCACGAGGGAGCTTCCA
GGGGGAAACGCCTGGTATCTTTATAGTCCTGTCGGGTTTCGCCACCTCTGACTTGAGCGTCGATTTTTGT
GATGCTCGTCAGGGGGGCGGAGCCTATGGAAAAACGCCAGCAACGCGGCCTTTTTACGGTTCCTGGCCTT
TTGCTGGCC
