>Addgene plasmid #86298 | PX458_KDM1A_2 | addgene partial sequence | sequence record 170805 | Addgene Partial NGS Result
TTGGACCGGTGCCACCATGGACTATAAGGACCACGACGGAGACTACAAGGATCATGATATTGATTACAAA
GACGATGACGATAAGATGGCCCCAAAGAAGAAGCGGAAGGTCGGTATCCACGGAGTCCCAGCAGCCGACA
AGAAGTACAGCATCGGCCTGGACATCGGCACCAACTCTGTGGGCTGGGCCGTGATCACCGACGAGTACAA
GGTGCCCAGCAAGAAATTCAAGGTGCTGGGCAACACCGACCGGCACAGCATCAAGAAGAACCTGATCGGA
GCCCTGCTGTTCGACAGCGGCGAAACAGCCGAGGCCACCCGGCTGAAGAGAACCGCCAGAAGAAGATACA
CCAGACGGAAGAACCGGATCTGCTATCTGCAAGAGATCTTCAGCAACGAGATGGCCAAGGTGGACGACAG
CTTCTTCCACAGACTGGAAGAGTCCTTCCTGGTGGAAGAGGATAAGAAGCACGAGCGGCACCCCATCTTC
GGCAACATCGTGGACGAGGTGGCCTACCACGAGAAGTACCCCACCATCTACCACCTGAGAAAGAAACTGG
TGGACAGCACCGACAAGGCCGACCTGCGGCTGATCTATCTGGCCCTGGCCCACATGATCAAGTTCCGGGG
CCACTTCCTGATCGAGGGCGACCTGAACCCCGACAACAGCGACGTGGACAAGCTGTTCATCCAGCTGGTG
CAGACCTACAACCAGCTGTTCGAGGAAAACCCCATCAACGCCAGCGGCGTGGACGCCAAGGCCATCCTGT
CTGCCAGACTGAGCAAGAGCAGACGGCTGGAAAATCTGATCGCCCAGCTGCCCGGCGAGAAGAAGAATGG
CCTGTTCGGAAACCTGATTGCCCTGAGCCTGGGCCTGACCCCCAACTTCAAGAGCAACTTCGACCTGGCC
GAGGATGCCAAACTGCAGCTGAGCAAGGACACCTACGACGACGACCTGGACAACCTGCTGGCCCAGATCG
GCGACCAGTACGCCGACCTGTTTCTGGCCGCCAAGAACCTGTCCGACGCCATCCTGCTGAGCGACATCCT
GAGAGTGAACACCGAGATCACCAAGGCCCCCCTGAGCGCCTCTATGATCAAGAGATACGACGAGCACCAC
CAGGACCTGACCCTGCTGAAAGCTCTCGTGCGGCAGCAGCTGCCTGAGAAGTACAAAGAGATTTTCTTCG
ACCAGAGCAAGAACGGCTACGCCGGCTACATTGACGGCGGAGCCAGCCAGGAAGAGTTCTACAAGTTCAT
CAAGCCCATCCTGGAAAAGATGGACGGCACCGAGGAACTGCTCGTGAAGCTGAACAGAGAGGACCTGCTG
CGGAAGCAGCGGACCTTCGACAACGGCAGCATCCCCCACCAGATCCACCTGGGAGAGCTGCACGCCATTC
TGCGGCGGCAGGAAGATTTTTACCCATTCCTGAAGGACAACCGGGAAAAGATCGAGAAGATCCTGACCTT
CCGCATCCCCTACTACGTGGGCCCTCTGGCCAGGGGAAACAGCAGATTCGCCTGGATGACCAGAAAGAGC
GAGGAAACCATCACCCCCTGGAACTTCGAGGAAGTGGTGGACAAGGGCGCTTCCGCCCAGAGCTTCATCG
AGCGGATGACCAACTTCGATAAGAACCTGCCCAACGAGAAGGTGCTGCCCAAGCACAGCCTGCTGTACGA
GTACTTCACCGTGTATAACGAGCTGACCAAAGTGAAATACGTGACCGAGGGAATGAGAAAGCCCGCCTTC
CTGAGCGGCGAGCAGAAAAAGGCCATCGTGGACCTGCTGTTCAAGACCAACCGGAAAGTGACCGTGAAGC
AGCTGAAAGAGGACTACTTCAAGAAAATCGAGTGCTTCGACTCCGTGGAAATCTCCGGCGTGGAAGATCG
GTTCAACGCCTCCCTGGGCACATACCACGATCTGCTGAAAATTATCAAGGACAAGGACTTCCTGGACAAT
GAGGAAAACGAGGACATTCTGGAAGATATCGTGCTGACCCTGACACTGTTTGAGGACAGAGAGATGATCG
AGGAACGGCTGAAAACCTATGCCCACCTGTTCGACGACAAAGTGATGAAGCAGCTGAAGCGGCGGAGATA
CACCGGCTGGGGCAGGCTGAGCCGGAAGCTGATCAACGGCATCCGGGACAAGCAGTCCGGCAAGACAATC
CTGGATTTCCTGAAGTCCGACGGCTTCGCCAACAGAAACTTCATGCAGCTGATCCACGACGACAGCCTGA
CCTTTAAAGAGGACATCCAGAAAGCCCAGGTGTCCGGCCAGGGCGATAGCCTGCACGAGCACATTGCCAA
TCTGGCCGGCAGCCCCGCCATTAAGAAGGGCATCCTGCAGACAGTGAAGGTGGTGGACGAGCTCGTGAAA
GTGATGGGCCGGCACAAGCCCGAGAACATCGTGATCGAAATGGCCAGAGAGAACCAGACCACCCAGAAGG
GACAGAAGAACAGCCGCGAGAGAATGAAGCGGATCGAAGAGGGCATCAAAGAGCTGGGCAGCCAGATCCT
GAAAGAACACCCCGTGGAAAACACCCAGCTGCAGAACGAGAAGCTGTACCTGTACTACCTGCAGAATGGG
CGGGATATGTACGTGGACCAGGAACTGGACATCAACCGGCTGTCCGACTACGATGTGGACCATATCGTGC
CTCAGAGCTTTCTGAAGGACGACTCCATCGACAACAAGGTGCTGACCAGAAGCGACAAGAACCGGGGCAA
GAGCGACAACGTGCCCTCCGAAGAGGTCGTGAAGAAGATGAAGAACTACTGGCGGCAGCTGCTGAACGCC
AAGCTGATTACCCAGAGAAAGTTCGACAATCTGACCAAGGCCGAGAGAGGCGGCCTGAGCGAACTGGATA
AGGCCGGCTTCATCAAGAGACAGCTGGTGGAAACCCGGCAGATCACAAAGCACGTGGCACAGATCCTGGA
CTCCCGGATGAACACTAAGTACGACGAGAATGACAAGCTGATCCGGGAAGTGAAAGTGATCACCCTGAAG
TCCAAGCTGGTGTCCGATTTCCGGAAGGATTTCCAGTTTTACAAAGTGCGCGAGATCAACAACTACCACC
ACGCCCACGACGCCTACCTGAACGCCGTCGTGGGAACCGCCCTGATCAAAAAGTACCCTAAGCTGGAAAG
CGAGTTCGTGTACGGCGACTACAAGGTGTACGACGTGCGGAAGATGATCGCCAAGAGCGAGCAGGAAATC
GGCAAGGCTACCGCCAAGTACTTCTTCTACAGCAACATCATGAACTTTTTCAAGACCGAGATTACCCTGG
CCAACGGCGAGATCCGGAAGCGGCCTCTGATCGAGACAAACGGCGAAACCGGGGAGATCGTGTGGGATAA
GGGCCGGGATTTTGCCACCGTGCGGAAAGTGCTGAGCATGCCCCAAGTGAATATCGTGAAAAAGACCGAG
GTGCAGACAGGCGGCTTCAGCAAAGAGTCTATCCTGCCCAAGAGGAACAGCGATAAGCTGATCGCCAGAA
AGAAGGACTGGGACCCTAAGAAGTACGGCGGCTTCGACAGCCCCACCGTGGCCTATTCTGTGCTGGTGGT
GGCCAAAGTGGAAAAGGGCAAGTCCAAGAAACTGAAGAGTGTGAAAGAGCTGCTGGGGATCACCATCATG
GAAAGAAGCAGCTTCGAGAAGAATCCCATCGACTTTCTGGAAGCCAAGGGCTACAAAGAAGTGAAAAAGG
ACCTGATCATCAAGCTGCCTAAGTACTCCCTGTTCGAGCTGGAAAACGGCCGGAAGAGAATGCTGGCCTC
TGCCGGCGAACTGCAGAAGGGAAACGAACTGGCCCTGCCCTCCAAATATGTGAACTTCCTGTACCTGGCC
AGCCACTATGAGAAGCTGAAGGGCTCCCCCGAGGATAATGAGCAGAAACAGCTGTTTGTGGAACAGCACA
AGCACTACCTGGACGAGATCATCGAGCAGATCAGCGAGTTCTCCAAGAGAGTGATCCTGGCCGACGCTAA
TCTGGACAAAGTGCTGTCCGCCTACAACAAGCACCGGGATAAGCCCATCAGAGAGCAGGCCGAGAATATC
ATCCACCTGTTTACCCTGACCAATCTGGGAGCCCCTGCCGCCTTCAAGTACTTTGACACCACCATCGACC
GGAAGAGGTACACCAGCACCAAAGAGGTGCTGGACGCCACCCTGATCCACCAGAGCATCACCGGCCTGTA
CGAGACACGGATCGACCTGTCTCAGCTGGGAGGCGACAAAAGGCCGGCGGCCACGAAAAAGGCCGGCCAG
GCAAAAAAGAAAAAGGAATTCGGCAGTGGAGAGGGCAGAGGAAGTCTGCTAACATGCGGTGACGTCGAGG
AGAATCCTGGCCCAGTGAGCAAGGGCGAGGAGCTGTTCACCGGGGTGGTGCCCATCCTGGTCGAGCTGGA
CGGCGACGTAAACGGCCACAAGTTCAGCGTGTCCGGCGAGGGCGAGGGCGATGCCACCTACGGCAAGCTG
ACCCTGAAGTTCATCTGCACCACCGGCAAGCTGCCCGTGCCCTGGCCCACCCTCGTGACCACCCTGACCT
ACGGCGTGCAGTGCTTCAGCCGCTACCCCGACCACATGAAGCAGCACGACTTCTTCAAGTCCGCCATGCC
CGAAGGCTACGTCCAGGAGCGCACCATCTTCTTCAAGGACGACGGCAACTACAAGACCCGCGCCGAGGTG
AAGTTCGAGGGCGACACCCTGGTGAACCGCATCGAGCTGAAGGGCATCGACTTCAAGGAGGACGGCAACA
TCCTGGGGCACAAGCTGGAGTACAACTACAACAGCCACAACGTCTATATCATGGCCGACAAGCAGAAGAA
CGGCATCAAGGTGAACTTCAAGATCCGCCACAACATCGAGGACGGCAGCGTGCAGCTCGCCGACCACTAC
CAGCAGAACACCCCCATCGGCGACGGCCCCGTGCTGCTGCCCGACAACCACTACCTGAGCACCCAGTCCG
CCCTGAGCAAAGACCCCAACGAGAAGCGCGATCACATGGTCCTGCTGGAGTTCGTGACCGCCGCCGGGAT
CACTCTCGGCATGGACGAGCTGTACAAGGAATTCTAACTAGAGCTCGCTGATCAGCCTCGACTGTGCCTT
CTAGTTGCCAGCCATCTGTTGTTTGCCCCTCCCCCGTGCCTTCCTTGACCCTGGAAGGTGCCACTCCCAC
TGTCCTTTCCTAATAAAATGAGGAAATTGCATCGCATTGTCTGAGTAGGTGTCATTCTATTCTGGGGGGT
GGGGTGGGGCAGGACAGCAAGGGGGAGGATTGGGAAGAGAATAGCAGGCATGCTGGGGAGCGGCCGCAGG
AACCCCTAGTGATGGAGTTGGCCACTCCCTCTCTGCGCGCTCGCTCGCTCACTGAGGCCGGGCGACCAAA
GGTCGCCCGACGCCCGGGCTTTGCCCGGGCGGCCTCAGTGAGCGAGCGAGCGCGCAGCTGCCTGCAGGGG
CGCCTGATGCGGTATTTTCTCCTTACGCATCTGTGCGGTATTTCACACCGCATA
[95 nt withheld, positions 5515-5609]
T
[46 nt withheld, positions 5611-5656]
C
[141 nt withheld, positions 5658-5798]
CCTTTGACGTTGGAGTCCACGTTCTTT
[37 nt withheld, positions 5826-5862]
ACTCTATCTCGGGCTATTCTTTTGATTTATAAGGGATTTTGCCGATTTCGGTCTATTGGTTAAAAAATGA
GCTGATTTAACAAAAATTTAACGCGAATTTTAACAAAATATTAACGTTTACAATTTTATGGTGCACTCTC
AGTACAATCTGCTCTGATGCCGCATAGTTAAGCCAGCCCCGACACCCGCCAACACCCGCTGACGCGCCCT
GACGGGCTTGTCTGCTCCCGGCATCCGCTTACAGACAAGCTGTGACCGTCTCCGGGAGCTGCATGTGTCA
GAGGTTTTCACCGTCATCACCGAAACGCGCGAGACGAAAGGGCCTCGTGATACGCCTATTTTTATAGGTT
AATGTCATGATAATAATGGTTTCTTAGACGTCAGGTGGCACTTTTCGGGGAAATGTGCGCGGAACCCCTA
TTTGTTTATTTTTCTAAATACATTCAAATATGTATCCGCTCATGAGACAATAACCCTGATAAATGCTTCA
ATAATATTGAAAAAGGAAGAGTATGAGTATTCAACATTTCCGTGTCGCCCTTATTCCCTTTTTTGCGGCA
TTTTGCCTTCCTGTTTTTGCTCACCCAGAAACGCTGGTGAAAGTAAAAGATGCTGAAGATCAGTTGGGTG
CACGAGTGGGTTACATCGAACTGGATCTCAACAGCGGTAAGATCCTTGAGAGTTTTCGCCCCGAAGAACG
TTTTCCAATGATGAGCACTTTTAAAGTTCTGCTATGTGGCGCGGTATTATCCCGTATTGACGCCGGGCAA
GAGCAACTCGGTCGCCGCATACACTATTCTCAGAATGACTTGGTTGAGTACTCACCAGTCACAGAAAAGC
ATCTTACGGATGGCATGACAGTAAGAGAATTATGCAGTGCTGCCATAACCATGAGTGATAACACTGCGGC
CAACTTACTTCTGACAACGATCGGAGGACCGAAGGAGCTAACCGCTTTTTTGCACAACATGGGGGATCAT
GTAACTCGCCTTGATCGTTGGGAACCGGAGCTGAATGAAGCCATACCAAACGACGAGCGTGACACCACGA
TGCCTGTAGCAATGGCAACAACGTTGCGCAAACTATTAACTGGCGAACTACTTACTCTAGCTTCCCGGCA
ACAATTAATAGACTGGATGGAGGCGGATAAAGTTGCAGGACCACTTCTGCGCTCGGCCCTTCCGGCTGGC
TGGTTTATTGCTGATAAATCTGGAGCCGGTGAGCGTGGAAGCCGCGGTATCATTGCAGCACTGGGGCCAG
ATGGTAAGCCCTCCCGTATCGTAGTTATCTACACGACGGGGAGTCAGGCAACTATGGATGAACGAAATAG
ACAGATCGCTGAGATAGGTGCCTCACTGATTAAGCATTGGTAACTGTCAGACCAAGTTTACTCATATATA
CTTTAGATTGATTTAAAACTTCATTTTTAATTTAAAAGGATCTAGGTGAAGATCCTTTTTGATAATCTCA
TGACCAAAATCCCTTAACGTGAGTTTTCGTTCCACTGAGCGTCAGACCCCGTAGAAAAGATCAAAGGATC
TTCTTGAGATCCTTTTTTTCTGCGCGTAATCTGCTGCTTGCAAACAAAAAAACCACCGCTACCAGCGGTG
GTTTGTTTGCCGGATCAAGAGCTACCAACTCTTTTTCCGAAGGTAACTGGCTTCAGCAGAGCGCAGATAC
CAAATACTGTTCTTCTAGTGTAGCCGTAGTTAGGCCACCACTTCAAGAACTCTGTAGCACCGCCTACATA
CCTCGCTCTGCTAATCCTGTTACCAGTGGCTGCTGCCAGTGGCGATAAGTCGTGTCTTACCGGGTTGGAC
TCAAGACGATAGTTACCGGATAAGGCGCAGCGGTCGGGCTGAACGGGGGGTTCGTGCACACAGCCCAGCT
TGGAGCGAACGACCTACACCGAACTGAGATACCTACAGCGTGAGCTATGAGAAAGCGCCACGCTTCCCGA
AGGGAGAAAGGCGGACAGGTATCCGGTAAGCGGCAGGGTCGGAACAGGAGAGCGCACGAGGGAGCTTCCA
GGGGGAAACGCCTGGTATCTTTATAGTCCTGTCGGGTTTCGCCACCTCTGACTTGAGCGTCGATTTTTGT
GATGCTCGTCAGGGGGGCGGAGCCTATGGAAAAACGCCAGCAACGCGGCCTTTTTACGGTTCCTGGCCTT
TTGCTGGCCTTTTGCTCACATGTGAGGGCCTATTTCCCATGATTCCTTCATATTTGCATATACGATACAA
GGCTGTTAGAGAGATAATTGGAATTAATTTGACTGTAAACACAAAGATATTAGTACAAAATACGTGACGT
AGAAAGTAATAATTTCTTGGGTAGTTTGCAGTTTTAAAATTATGTTTTAAAATGGACTATCATATGCTTA
CCGTAACTTGAAAGTATTTCGATTTCTTGGCTTTATATATCTTGTGGAAAGGACGAAACACCGTGTGAGA
CAGATGCATTCTAGTTTTAGAGCTAGAAATAGCAAGTTAAAATAAGGCTAGTCCGTTATCAACTTGAAAA
AGTGGCACCGAGTCGGTGCTTTTTTGTTTTAGAGCTAGAAATAGCAAGTTAAAATAAGGCTAGTCCGTTT
TTAGCGCGTGCGCCAATTCTGCAGACAAATGGCTCTAGAGGTACC
